Addgene plasmid #69225: pCSDest2-SpCas9-WT-NLS-3XHA-NLS-ZFP_TS2
Purpose: Expresses wild type SpCas9 fused to ZFP-TS2 in mammalian cells
Depositing lab: Scot Wolfe. Depositing organization: University of Massachusetts, Worcester. Publication: DNA-binding-domain fusions enhance the targeting range and precision of Cas9. Bolukbasi MF, Gupta A, Oikemus S, Derr AG, Garber M, Brodsky MH, Zhu LJ, Wolfe SA. Nat Methods. 2015 Oct 19. doi: 10.1038/nmeth.3624. PubMed 26480473.
Backbone
  Vector backbone: pCSDest2-SpCas9-NLS-3XHA-NLS
  Vector type: Mammalian Expression, CRISPR
Growth in bacteria
  Bacterial resistance: Ampicillin, 100 μg/mL
  Growth temperature: 37°C
  Growth strain: XL1 Blue
  Copy number: Unknown
Gene/Insert
  Gene/Insert name: TS2 ZFP
  Species: Synthetic
  Tag / fusion protein: NLS-3XHA-NLS (N terminal on backbone)
  Cloning method: Restriction Enzyme; 5′ cloning site BspEI (not destroyed); 3′ cloning site XhoI (not destroyed)
  Sequencing primers: 5′ CACAGGGATAAGCCCATCAG; 3′ T3
Terms and licenses: Academic/Nonprofit Terms; Industry Terms: Not Available to Industry
How to cite: pCSDest2-SpCas9-WT-NLS-3XHA-NLS-ZFP_TS2 was a gift from Scot Wolfe (Addgene plasmid # 69225 ; http://n2t.net/addgene:69225 ; RRID:Addgene_69225)
