[The description below was written by a language model from this plasmid's Addgene catalogue record and the feature table of its GenBank file.]
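Description:
pCSDest2-SpCas9-WT-NLS-3XHA-NLS-ZFP_TS2 is an 8,768 bp mammalian expression plasmid for CRISPR work. It produces wild-type Streptococcus pyogenes Cas9 fused at its C-terminal end to a synthetic zinc finger protein, ZFP-TS2. It is built on a pCSDest2-derived backbone that already carries the Cas9-NLS-3xHA-NLS cassette. In E. coli it replicates from a high-copy ColE1/pUC-type origin and is selected with ampicillin through the bla gene. An f1 origin is also present, along with remnants of the lac promoter/operator region.

Expression is driven by the simian cytomegalovirus IE94 enhancer/promoter, which spans the plasmid's numbering origin. An SP6 promoter follows it and could support in vitro transcription of the sense strand. Next come an attB1 Gateway recombination scar and a Kozak consensus at the Cas9 start codon. The Cas9 reading frame continues into an SV40 large T antigen NLS, three tandem HA epitope tags for detection, and a second NLS. The ZFP-TS2 coding sequence was cloned between BspEI and XhoI sites downstream of this linker. The feature table does not annotate it, but it presumably occupies the unannotated gap between the second NLS and the SV40 polyadenylation signal that terminates the transcript. Antisense T7 and T3 promoters flank the poly(A) region.

The plasmid encodes no guide RNA, so one must be supplied separately. According to the associated publication title, attaching a programmable DNA-binding domain to Cas9 is intended to broaden its targeting range and improve its precision. The name suggests that the zinc finger module is directed to a site designated TS2, but the record does not define that site.
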