LOCUS       Exported 8768 bp ds-DNA circular SYN 12-MAY-2021
DEFINITION  Expresses wild type SpCas9 fused to ZFP-TS2 in mammalian cells.
ACCESSION   .
VERSION     .
KEYWORDS    pCSDest2-SpCas9-WT-NLS-3XHA-NLS-ZFP_TS2
SOURCE      synthetic DNA construct
  ORGANISM  synthetic DNA construct
REFERENCE   1 (bases 1 to 8768)
  AUTHORS   Bolukbasi MF, Gupta A, Oikemus S, Derr AG, Garber M, Brodsky MH, Zhu
            LJ, Wolfe SA
  TITLE     DNA-binding-domain fusions enhance the targeting range and precision
            of Cas9.
  JOURNAL   Nat Methods. 2015 Oct 19. doi: 10.1038/nmeth.3624.
  PUBMED    26480473
REFERENCE   2 (bases 1 to 8768)
  AUTHORS   .
  TITLE     Direct Submission
  JOURNAL   Exported May 12, 2021 from SnapGene Server 1.1.58
            http://www.snapgene.com
FEATURES             Location/Qualifiers
     source          1..8768
                     /organism="synthetic DNA construct"
                     /mol_type="other DNA"
     promoter        37..55
                     /label=SP6 promoter
                     /note="promoter for bacteriophage SP6 RNA polymerase"
     primer_bind     37..54
                     /label=SP6
                     /note="SP6 promoter, forward primer"
     protein_bind    110..134
                     /gene="mutant version of attB"
                     /label=attB1
                     /bound_moiety="BP Clonase(TM)"
                     /note="recombination site for the Gateway(R) BP reaction"
     regulatory      138..147
                     /regulatory_class="other"
                     /note="vertebrate consensus sequence for strong initiation
                     of translation (Kozak, 1987)"
     CDS             144..4247
                     /codon_start=1
                     /product="Cas9 (Csn1) endonuclease from the Streptococcus
                     pyogenes Type II CRISPR/Cas system"
                     /label=Cas9
                     /note="generates RNA-guided double strand breaks in DNA"
                     /translation="MDKKYSIGLDIGTNSVGWAVITDEYKVPSKKFKVLGNTDRHSIKK
                     NLIGALLFDSGETAEATRLKRTARRRYTRRKNRICYLQEIFSNEMAKVDDSFFHRLEES
                     FLVEEDKKHERHPIFGNIVDEVAYHEKYPTIYHLRKKLVDSTDKADLRLIYLALAHMIK
                     FRGHFLIEGDLNPDNSDVDKLFIQLVQTYNQLFEENPINASGVDAKAILSARLSKSRRL
                     ENLIAQLPGEKKNGLFGNLIALSLGLTPNFKSNFDLAEDAKLQLSKDTYDDDLDNLLAQ
                     IGDQYADLFLAAKNLSDAILLSDILRVNTEITKAPLSASMIKRYDEHHQDLTLLKALVR
                     QQLPEKYKEIFFDQSKNGYAGYIDGGASQEEFYKFIKPILEKMDGTEELLVKLNREDLL
                     RKQRTFDNGSIPHQIHLGELHAILRRQEDFYPFLKDNREKIEKILTFRIPYYVGPLARG
                     NSRFAWMTRKSEETITPWNFEEVVDKGASAQSFIERMTNFDKNLPNEKVLPKHSLLYEY
                     FTVYNELTKVKYVTEGMRKPAFLSGEQKKAIVDLLFKTNRKVTVKQLKEDYFKKIECFD
                     SVEISGVEDRFNASLGTYHDLLKIIKDKDFLDNEENEDILEDIVLTLTLFEDREMIEER
                     LKTYAHLFDDKVMKQLKRRRYTGWGRLSRKLINGIRDKQSGKTILDFLKSDGFANRNFM
                     QLIHDDSLTFKEDIQKAQVSGQGDSLHEHIANLAGSPAIKKGILQTVKVVDELVKVMGR
                     HKPENIVIEMARENQTTQKGQKNSRERMKRIEEGIKELGSQILKEHPVENTQLQNEKLY
                     LYYLQNGRDMYVDQELDINRLSDYDVDHIVPQSFLKDDSIDNKVLTRSDKNRGKSDNVP
                     SEEVVKKMKNYWRQLLNAKLITQRKFDNLTKAERGGLSELDKAGFIKRQLVETRQITKH
                     VAQILDSRMNTKYDENDKLIREVKVITLKSKLVSDFRKDFQFYKVREINNYHHAHDAYL
                     NAVVGTALIKKYPKLESEFVYGDYKVYDVRKMIAKSEQEIGKATAKYFFYSNIMNFFKT
                     EITLANGEIRKRPLIETNGETGEIVWDKGRDFATVRKVLSMPQVNIVKKTEVQTGGFSK
                     ESILPKRNSDKLIARKKDWDPKKYGGFDSPTVAYSVLVVAKVEKGKSKKLKSVKELLGI
                     TIMERSSFEKNPIDFLEAKGYKEVKKDLIIKLPKYSLFELENGRKRMLASAGELQKGNE
                     LALPSKYVNFLYLASHYEKLKGSPEDNEQKQLFVEQHKHYLDEIIEQISEFSKRVILAD
                     ANLDKVLSAYNKHRDKPIREQAENIIHLFTLTNLGAPAAFKYFDTTIDRKRYTSTKEVL
                     DATLIHQSITGLYETRIDLSQLGGD"
     CDS             4260..4280
                     /codon_start=1
                     /product="nuclear localization signal of SV40 (simian virus
                     40) large T antigen"
                     /label=SV40 NLS
                     /translation="PKKKRKV"
     CDS             4281..4370
                     /codon_start=1
                     /product="three tandem HA epitope tags"
                     /label=3xHA
                     /translation="YPYDVPDYAGYPYDVPDYAGSYPYDVPDYA"
     CDS             4383..4409
                     /codon_start=1
                     /product="nuclear localization signal (Makkerh et al.,
                     1996)"
                     /label=NLS
                     /translation="PAAKKKKLD"
     promoter        complement(4797..4814)
                     /label=T7 promoter
                     /note="promoter for bacteriophage T7 RNA polymerase"
     polyA_signal    4819..4953
                     /label=SV40 poly(A) signal
                     /note="SV40 polyadenylation signal"
     primer_bind     complement(4843..4862)
                     /label=EBV-rev
                     /note="SV40 polyA terminator, reverse primer"
     primer_bind     4897..4916
                     /label=SV40pA-R
                     /note="SV40 polyA, reverse primer"
     primer_bind     complement(5066..5086)
                     /label=T3
                     /note="T3 promoter, forward primer"
     promoter        complement(5066..5084)
                     /label=T3 promoter
                     /note="promoter for bacteriophage T3 RNA polymerase"
     primer_bind     complement(5105..5121)
                     /label=M13 rev
                     /note="common sequencing primer, one of multiple similar
                     variants"
     primer_bind     complement(5105..5121)
                     /label=M13 Reverse
                     /note="In lacZ gene. Also called M13-rev"
     primer_bind     complement(5118..5140)
                     /label=M13/pUC Reverse
                     /note="In lacZ gene"
     protein_bind    5129..5145
                     /label=lac operator
                     /bound_moiety="lac repressor encoded by lacI"
                     /note="The lac repressor binds to the lac operator to
                     inhibit transcription in E. coli. This inhibition can be
                     relieved by adding lactose or
                     isopropyl-beta-D-thiogalactopyranoside (IPTG)."
     promoter        complement(5153..5183)
                     /label=lac promoter
                     /note="promoter for the E. coli lac operon"
     protein_bind    5198..5219
                     /label=CAP binding site
                     /bound_moiety="E. coli catabolite activator protein"
                     /note="CAP binding activates transcription in the presence
                     of cAMP."
     primer_bind     complement(5336..5353)
                     /label=L4440
                     /note="L4440 vector, forward primer"
     rep_origin      complement(5507..6095)
                     /direction=LEFT
                     /label=ori
                     /note="high-copy-number ColE1/pMB1/pBR322/pUC origin of
                     replication"
     primer_bind     complement(5587..5606)
                     /label=pBR322ori-F
                     /note="pBR322 origin, forward primer"
     CDS             complement(6266..7126)
                     /codon_start=1
                     /gene="bla"
                     /product="beta-lactamase"
                     /label=AmpR
                     /note="confers resistance to ampicillin, carbenicillin, and
                     related antibiotics"
                     /translation="MSIQHFRVALIPFFAAFCLPVFAHPETLVKVKDAEDQLGARVGYI
                     ELDLNSGKILESFRPEERFPMMSTFKVLLCGAVLSRIDAGQEQLGRRIHYSQNDLVEYS
                     PVTEKHLTDGMTVRELCSAAITMSDNTAANLLLTTIGGPKELTAFLHNMGDHVTRLDRW
                     EPELNEAIPNDERDTTMPVAMATTLRKLLTGELLTLASRQQLIDWMEADKVAGPLLRSA
                     LPAGWFIADKSGAGERGSRGIIAALGPDGKPSRIVVIYTTGSQATMDERNRQIAEIGAS
                     LIKHW"
     primer_bind     6889..6908
                     /label=Amp-R
                     /note="Ampicillin resistance gene, reverse primer"
     promoter        complement(7127..7231)
                     /gene="bla"
                     /label=AmpR promoter
     rep_origin      complement(7257..7712)
                     /direction=LEFT
                     /label=f1 ori
                     /note="f1 bacteriophage origin of replication; arrow
                     indicates direction of (+) strand synthesis"
     primer_bind     complement(7394..7415)
                     /label=F1ori-F
                     /note="F1 origin, forward primer"
     primer_bind     7606..7625
                     /label=F1ori-R
                     /note="F1 origin, reverse primer"
     promoter        7786..2
                     /label=CMV IE94 promoter
                     /note="enhancer/promoter region of simian cytomegalovirus
                     major immediate early transcription unit IE94"
ORIGIN
        1 accgccattc tgcctgggga cgtcggagca agcttgattt aggtgacact atagaataca
       61 agctacttgt tctttttgca ggatcccatc gattcgaatt caaggatcaa caagtttgta
      121 caaaaaagca ggctggcgcc accatggaca agaagtactc cattgggctc gatatcggta
      181 ccaacagcgt cggctgggcc gtcattacgg acgagtacaa ggtgccgagc aaaaaattca
      241 aagttctggg caataccgat cgccacagca taaagaagaa cctcattgga gccctcctgt
      301 tcgactccgg ggagacggcc gaagccacgc ggctcaaaag aacagcacgg cgcagatata
      361 cccgcagaaa gaatcggatc tgctacctgc aggagatctt tagtaatgag atggctaagg
      421 tggatgactc tttcttccat aggctggagg agtccttttt ggtggaggag gataaaaagc
      481 acgagcgcca cccaatcttt ggcaatatcg tggacgaggt ggcgtaccat gaaaagtacc
      541 caaccatata tcatctgagg aagaagctgg tagacagtac tgataaggct gacttgcggt
      601 tgatctatct cgcgctggcg cacatgatca aatttcgggg acacttcctc atcgaggggg
      661 acctgaaccc agacaacagc gatgtcgaca aactctttat ccaactggtt cagacttaca
      721 atcagctttt cgaggagaac ccgatcaacg catccggcgt tgacgccaaa gcaatcctga
      781 gcgctaggct gtccaaatcc cggcggctcg aaaacctcat cgcacagctc cctggggaga
      841 agaagaacgg cctgtttggt aatcttatcg ccctgtcact cgggctgacc cccaacttta
      901 aatctaactt cgacctggcc gaagatgcca agctgcaact gagcaaagac acctacgatg
      961 atgatctcga caatctgctg gcccagatcg gcgaccagta cgcagacctt tttttggcgg
     1021 caaagaacct gtcagacgcc attctgctga gtgatattct gcgagtgaac acggagatca
     1081 ccaaagctcc gctgagcgct agtatgatca agcgctatga tgagcaccac caagacttga
     1141 ctttgctgaa ggcccttgtc agacagcaac tgcctgagaa gtacaaggaa attttcttcg
     1201 atcagtctaa aaatggctac gccggataca ttgacggcgg agcaagccag gaggaatttt
     1261 acaaatttat taagcccatc ttggaaaaaa tggacggcac cgaggagctg ctggtaaagc
     1321 tgaacagaga agatctgttg cgcaaacagc gcactttcga caatggaagc atcccccacc
     1381 agattcacct gggcgaactg cacgctatcc tcaggcggca agaggatttc tacccctttt
     1441 tgaaagataa cagggaaaag attgagaaaa tcctcacatt tcggataccc tactatgtag
     1501 gccccctcgc tcggggaaat tccagattcg cgtggatgac tcgcaaatca gaagagacca
     1561 tcactccctg gaacttcgag gaagtcgtgg ataagggggc ctctgcccag tccttcatcg
     1621 aaaggatgac taactttgat aaaaatctgc ctaacgaaaa ggtgcttcct aaacactctc
     1681 tgctgtacga gtacttcaca gtttataacg agctcaccaa ggtcaaatac gtcacagaag
     1741 ggatgagaaa gccagcattc ctgtctggag agcagaagaa agctatcgtg gacctcctct
     1801 tcaagacgaa ccggaaagtt accgtgaaac agctcaaaga agactatttc aaaaagattg
     1861 aatgtttcga ctctgttgaa atcagcggag tggaggatcg cttcaacgca tccctgggaa
     1921 cgtatcacga tctcctgaaa atcattaaag acaaggactt cctggacaat gaggagaacg
     1981 aggacattct tgaggacatt gtcctcaccc ttacgttgtt tgaagatagg gagatgattg
     2041 aagaacgctt gaaaacttac gctcatctct tcgacgacaa agtcatgaaa cagctcaaga
     2101 gacgccgata tacaggatgg gggcggctgt caagaaaact gatcaatggc atccgagaca
     2161 agcagagtgg aaagacaatc ctggattttc ttaagtccga tggatttgcc aaccggaact
     2221 tcatgcagtt gatccatgat gactctctca cctttaagga ggacatccag aaagcacaag
     2281 tttctggcca gggggacagt cttcacgagc acatcgctaa tcttgcaggt agcccagcta
     2341 tcaaaaaggg aatactgcag accgttaagg tcgtggatga actcgtcaaa gtaatgggaa
     2401 ggcataagcc cgagaatatc gttatcgaga tggcccgaga gaaccaaact acccagaagg
     2461 gacagaagaa cagtagggaa aggatgaaga ggattgaaga gggtataaaa gaactggggt
     2521 cccaaatcct taaggaacac ccagttgaaa acacccagct tcagaatgag aagctctacc
     2581 tgtactacct gcagaacggc agggacatgt acgtggatca ggaactggac atcaaccggt
     2641 tgtccgacta cgacgtggat catatcgtgc cccaaagctt tctcaaagat gattctattg
     2701 ataataaagt gttgacaaga tccgataaaa atagagggaa gagtgataac gtcccctcag
     2761 aagaagttgt caagaaaatg aaaaattatt ggcggcagct gctgaacgcc aaactgatca
     2821 cacaacggaa gttcgataat ctgactaagg ctgaacgagg tggcctgtct gagttggata
     2881 aagccggctt catcaaaagg cagcttgttg agacacgcca gatcaccaag cacgtggccc
     2941 aaattctcga ttcacgcatg aacaccaagt acgatgaaaa tgacaaactg attcgagagg
     3001 tgaaagttat tactctgaag tctaagctgg tctcagattt cagaaaggac tttcagtttt
     3061 ataaggtgag agagatcaac aattaccacc atgcgcatga tgcctacctg aatgcagtgg
     3121 taggcactgc acttatcaaa aaatatccca agctggaatc tgaatttgtt tacggagact
     3181 ataaagtgta cgatgttagg aaaatgatcg caaagtctga gcaggaaata ggcaaggcca
     3241 ccgctaagta cttcttttac agcaatatta tgaatttttt caagaccgag attacactgg
     3301 ccaatggaga gattcggaag cgaccactta tcgaaacaaa cggagaaaca ggagaaatcg
     3361 tgtgggacaa gggtagggat ttcgcgacag tccgcaaggt cctgtccatg ccgcaggtga
     3421 acatcgttaa aaagaccgaa gtacagaccg gaggcttctc caaggaaagt atcctcccga
     3481 aaaggaacag cgacaagctg atcgcacgca aaaaagattg ggaccccaag aaatacggcg
     3541 gattcgattc tcctacagtc gcttacagtg tactggttgt ggccaaagtg gagaaaggga
     3601 agtctaaaaa actcaaaagc gtcaaggaac tgctgggcat cacaatcatg gagcgatcca
     3661 gcttcgagaa aaaccccatc gactttctcg aagcgaaagg atataaagag gtcaaaaaag
     3721 acctcatcat taagctgccc aagtactctc tctttgagct tgaaaacggc cggaaacgaa
     3781 tgctcgctag tgcgggcgag ctgcagaaag gtaacgagct ggcactgccc tctaaatacg
     3841 ttaatttctt gtatctggcc agccactatg aaaagctcaa agggtctccc gaagataatg
     3901 agcagaagca gctgttcgtg gaacaacaca aacactacct tgatgagatc atcgagcaaa
     3961 taagcgagtt ctccaaaaga gtgatcctcg ccgacgctaa cctcgataag gtgctttctg
     4021 cttacaataa gcacagggat aagcccatca gggagcaggc agaaaacatt atccacttgt
     4081 ttactctgac caacttgggc gcgcctgcag ccttcaagta cttcgacacc accatagaca
     4141 gaaagcggta cacctctaca aaggaggtcc tggacgccac actgattcat cagtcaatta
     4201 cggggctcta tgaaacaaga atcgacctct ctcagctcgg tggagacggc accggcgggc
     4261 ccaagaagaa gaggaaggta tacccatacg atgttcctga ctatgcgggc tatccctatg
     4321 acgtcccgga ctatgcagga tcgtatcctt atgacgttcc agattacgct ggatccgccg
     4381 ctccggcagc taagaaaaag aaactggatt tcgaatccgg aaagccctat aaatgtcctg
     4441 aatgtggcaa gtccttctcg gagaagagcc acctgacacg gcaccaacgc acgcacactg
     4501 gtgagaagcc atacgcgtgt cctgtcgagt cctgtgaccg ccgcttcagt cggagcgacc
     4561 acctgacaca gcacatccgc attcacacag ggcaaaaacc gtttcaatgc cgcatctgca
     4621 tgaggaactt cagcgacaag ggccacctga cccggcacat ccgcacccac acaggagaaa
     4681 agcccttcgc ctgtgacatc tgcggcagga agttcgcgcg gagcgacgac ctgacacggc
     4741 acaccaagat ccacctccgt cagaaagacc ccgggtaatg actcgagcct ctagaactat
     4801 agtgagtcgt attacgtaga tccagacatg ataagataca ttgatgagtt tggacaaacc
     4861 acaactagaa tgcagtgaaa aaaatgcttt atttgtgaaa tttgtgatgc tattgcttta
     4921 tttgtaacca ttataagctg caataaacaa gttaacaaca acaattgcat tcattttatg
     4981 tttcaggttc agggggaggt gtgggaggtt ttttaattcg cggccgcggc gccaatgcat
     5041 tgggcccggt acccagcttt tgttcccttt agtgagggtt aattgcgcgc ttggcgtaat
     5101 catggtcata gctgtttcct gtgtgaaatt gttatccgct cacaattcca cacaacatac
     5161 gagccggaag cataaagtgt aaagcctggg gtgcctaatg agtgagctaa ctcacattaa
     5221 ttgcgttgcg ctcactgccc gctttccagt cgggaaacct gtcgtgccag ctgcattaat
     5281 gaatcggcca acgcgcgggg agaggcggtt tgcgtattgg gcgctcttcc gcttcctcgc
     5341 tcactgactc gctgcgctcg gtcgttcggc tgcggcgagc ggtatcagct cactcaaagg
     5401 cggtaatacg gttatccaca gaatcagggg ataacgcagg aaagaacatg tgagcaaaag
     5461 gccagcaaaa ggccaggaac cgtaaaaagg ccgcgttgct ggcgtttttc cataggctcc
     5521 gcccccctga cgagcatcac aaaaatcgac gctcaagtca gaggtggcga aacccgacag
     5581 gactataaag ataccaggcg tttccccctg gaagctccct cgtgcgctct cctgttccga
     5641 ccctgccgct taccggatac ctgtccgcct ttctcccttc gggaagcgtg gcgctttctc
     5701 atagctcacg ctgtaggtat ctcagttcgg tgtaggtcgt tcgctccaag ctgggctgtg
     5761 tgcacgaacc ccccgttcag cccgaccgct gcgccttatc cggtaactat cgtcttgagt
     5821 ccaacccggt aagacacgac ttatcgccac tggcagcagc cactggtaac aggattagca
     5881 gagcgaggta tgtaggcggt gctacagagt tcttgaagtg gtggcctaac tacggctaca
     5941 ctagaaggac agtatttggt atctgcgctc tgctgaagcc agttaccttc ggaaaaagag
     6001 ttggtagctc ttgatccggc aaacaaacca ccgctggtag cggtggtttt tttgtttgca
     6061 agcagcagat tacgcgcaga aaaaaaggat ctcaagaaga tcctttgatc ttttctacgg
     6121 ggtctgacgc tcagtggaac gaaaactcac gttaagggat tttggtcatg agattatcaa
     6181 aaaggatctt cacctagatc cttttaaatt aaaaatgaag ttttaaatca atctaaagta
     6241 tatatgagta aacttggtct gacagttacc aatgcttaat cagtgaggca cctatctcag
     6301 cgatctgtct atttcgttca tccatagttg cctgactccc cgtcgtgtag ataactacga
     6361 tacgggaggg cttaccatct ggccccagtg ctgcaatgat accgcgagac ccacgctcac
     6421 cggctccaga tttatcagca ataaaccagc cagccggaag ggccgagcgc agaagtggtc
     6481 ctgcaacttt atccgcctcc atccagtcta ttaattgttg ccgggaagct agagtaagta
     6541 gttcgccagt taatagtttg cgcaacgttg ttgccattgc tacaggcatc gtggtgtcac
     6601 gctcgtcgtt tggtatggct tcattcagct ccggttccca acgatcaagg cgagttacat
     6661 gatcccccat gttgtgcaaa aaagcggtta gctccttcgg tcctccgatc gttgtcagaa
     6721 gtaagttggc cgcagtgtta tcactcatgg ttatggcagc actgcataat tctcttactg
     6781 tcatgccatc cgtaagatgc ttttctgtga ctggtgagta ctcaaccaag tcattctgag
     6841 aatagtgtat gcggcgaccg agttgctctt gcccggcgtc aatacgggat aataccgcgc
     6901 cacatagcag aactttaaaa gtgctcatca ttggaaaacg ttcttcgggg cgaaaactct
     6961 caaggatctt accgctgttg agatccagtt cgatgtaacc cactcgtgca cccaactgat
     7021 cttcagcatc ttttactttc accagcgttt ctgggtgagc aaaaacagga aggcaaaatg
     7081 ccgcaaaaaa gggaataagg gcgacacgga aatgttgaat actcatactc ttcctttttc
     7141 aatattattg aagcatttat cagggttatt gtctcatgag cggatacata tttgaatgta
     7201 tttagaaaaa taaacaaata ggggttccgc gcacatttcc ccgaaaagtg ccacctaaat
     7261 tgtaagcgtt aatattttgt taaaattcgc gttaaatttt tgttaaatca gctcattttt
     7321 taaccaatag gccgaaatcg gcaaaatccc ttataaatca aaagaataga ccgagatagg
     7381 gttgagtgtt gttccagttt ggaacaagag tccactatta aagaacgtgg actccaacgt
     7441 caaaggnnnn nnnnnnnnnn nnnnnnnnnn nnnnnnnnnn nnnnnnnnnn nnnnntnnnn
     7501 nnnnnnnnnn nnnnnnnnnn nnnnnnnnnn nnnnnnnnnn nnnnnnnnnn nnnnnnnnnn
     7561 nnnnnnnnnn nnnnnnnnnn nnnnnnngnn nnnnnnnnnn nnnnnnnnnn nnnnnnnnnn
     7621 nnnnnnnnnn nnnnnnnnnn nnnnnnnnnn nnnnnnnnnn nnnnnnnnnn nnnnnnnnnn
     7681 nnnnnnnnnn nnnnnnnnnn nnnnnnnnnn nncccattcg ccattcaggc tgcgcaactg
     7741 ttgggaaggg cgatcggtgc gggcctcttc gctattacgc cagtcgacca tagccaattc
     7801 aatatggcgt atatggactc atgccaattc aatatggtgg atctggacct gtgccaattc
     7861 aatatggcgt atatggactc gtgccaattc aatatggtgg atctggaccc cagccaattc
     7921 aatatggcgg acttggcacc atgccaattc aatatggcgg acttggcact gtgccaactg
     7981 gggaggggtc tacttggcac ggtgccaagt ttgaggaggg gtcttggccc tgtgccaagt
     8041 ccgccatatt gaattggcat ggtgccaata atggcggcca tattggctat atgccaggat
     8101 caatatatag gcaatatcca atatggccct atgccaatat ggctattggc caggttcaat
     8161 actatgtatt ggccctatgc catatagtat tccatatatg ggttttccta ttgacgtaga
     8221 tagcccctcc caatgggcgg tcccatatac catatatggg gcttcctaat accgcccata
     8281 gccactcccc cattgacgtc aatggtctct atatatggtc tttcctattg acgtcatatg
     8341 ggcggtccta ttgacgtata tggcgcctcc cccattgacg tcaattacgg taaatggccc
     8401 gcctggctca atgcccattg acgtcaatag gaccacccac cattgacgtc aatgggatgg
     8461 ctcattgccc attcatatcc gttctcacgc cccctattga cgtcaatgac ggtaaatggc
     8521 ccacttggca gtacatcaat atctattaat agtaacttgg caagtacatt actattggaa
     8581 ggacgccagg gtacattggc agtactccca ttgacgtcaa tggcggtaaa tggcccgcga
     8641 tggctgccaa gtacatcccc attgacgtca atggggaggg gcaatgacgc aaatgggcgt
     8701 tccattgacg taaatgggcg gtaggcgtgc ctaatgggag gtctatataa gcaatgctcg
     8761 tttaggga
//
