>Addgene plasmid #69225 | pCSDest2-SpCas9-WT-NLS-3XHA-NLS-ZFP_TS2 | addgene partial sequence | sequence record 124566 | EBV-rev 5'-GTGGTTTGTCCAAACTCATC-3'
ATACGACTCACTATAGTTCTAGAGGCTCGAGTCATTACCCGGGGTCTTTCTGACGGAGGTGGATCTTGGT
GTGCCGTGTCAGGTCGTCGCTCCGCGCGAACTTCCTGCCGCAGATGTCACAGGCGAAGGGCTTTTCTCCT
GTGTGGGTGCGGATGTGCCGGGTCAGGTGGCCCTTGTCGCTGAAGTTCCTCATGCAGATGCGGCATTGAA
ACGGTTTTTGCCCTGTGTGAATGCGGATGTGCTGTGTCAGGTGGTCGCTCCGACTGAAGCGGCGGTCACA
GGACTCGACAGGACACGCGTATGGCTTCTCACCAGTGTGCGTGCGTTGGTGCCGTGTCAGGTGGCTCTTC
TCCGAGAAGGACTTGCCACATTCAGGACATTTATAGGGCTTTCCGGATTCGAAATCCAGTTTCTTTTTCT
TAGCTGCCGGAGCGGCGGATCCAGCGTAATCTGGAACGTCATAAGGATACGATCCTGCATAGTCCGGGAC
GTCATAGGGATAGCCCGCATAGTCAGGAACATCGTATGGGTATACCTTCCTCTTCTTCTTGGGCCCGCCG
GTGCCGTCTCCACCGAGCTGAGAGAGGTCGATTCTTGTTTCATAGAGCCCCGTAATTGACTGATGAATCA
GTGTGGCGTCCAGGACCTCCTTTGTAGAGGTGTACCGCTTTCTGTCTATGGTGGTGTCGAAGTACTTGAA
GGCTGCAGGCGCGCCCAAGTTGGTCAGAGTAAACAAGTGGATAATGTTTTCTGCCTGCTCCCTGATGGGC
TTATCCCTGTGCTTATTGTAAGCAGAAAGCACCTTATCGAGGTTAGCGTCGGCGAGGATC
