>Addgene plasmid #69225 | pCSDest2-SpCas9-WT-NLS-3XHA-NLS-ZFP_TS2 | addgene partial sequence | sequence record 124569 | SP6 5'-ATTTAGGTGACACTATAG-3'
CCATCGATTCGAATTCAAGGATCAACAAGTTTGTACAAAAAAGCAGGCTGGCGCCACCATGGACAAGAAG
TACTCCATTGGGCTCGATATCGGTACCAACAGCGTCGGCTGGGCCGTCATTACGGACGAGTACAAGGTGC
CGAGCAAAAAATTCAAAGTTCTGGGCAATACCGATCGCCACAGCATAAAGAAGAACCTCATTGGAGCCCT
CCTGTTCGACTCCGGGGAGACGGCCGAAGCCACGCGGCTCAAAAGAACAGCACGGCGCAGATATACCCGC
AGAAAGAATCGGATCTGCTACCTGCAGGAGATCTTTAGTAATGAGATGGCTAAGGTGGATGACTCTTTCT
TCCATAGGCTGGAGGAGTCCTTTTTGGTGGAGGAGGATAAAAAGCACGAGCGCCACCCAATCTTTGGCAA
TATCGTGGACGAGGTGGCGTACCATGAAAAGTACCCAACCATATATCATCTGAGGAAGAAGCTGGTAGAC
AGTACTGATAAGGCTGACTTGCGGTTGATCTATCTCGCGCTGGCGCACATGATCAAATTTCGGGGACACT
TCCTCATCGAGGGGGACCTGAACCCAGACAACAGCGATGTCGACAAACTCTTTATCCAACTGGTTCAGAC
TTACAATCAGCTTTTCGAGGAGAACCCGATCAACGCATCCGGCGTTGACGCCAAAGCAATCCTGAGCGCT
AGGCTGTCCAAATCCCGGCGGCTCGAAAACCTCATCGCACAGCTCCCTGGGGAGAAGAAGAACGGCCTGT
TT
